Addgene plasmid #126067: pTEI127
Purpose: Module 1 vector of PlaMiNGo toolkit for expression of mitochondria targeted GFP1-10 in plant cell
Depositing lab: Ralf-Bernd Klösgen. Depositing organization: Martin-Luther-Universitaet Halle-Wittenberg. Publication: Targeting specificity of nuclear-encoded organelle proteins with a self-assembling split-fluorescent protein toolkit. Sharma M, Kretschmer C, Lampe C, Stuttmann J, Klosgen RB. J Cell Sci. 2019 Jun 3;132(11). pii: jcs.230839. doi: 10.1242/jcs.230839. PubMed 31085714.
Backbone
  Vector backbone: pICH47742
  Total vector size (bp): 7487
  Vector type: Plant Expression ; Binary
Growth in bacteria
  Bacterial resistance: Ampicillin, 100 μg/mL
  Growth temperature: 37°C
  Growth strain: DH5alpha
  Copy number: Unknown
Gene/Insert
  Gene/Insert name: mitochondria Rieske iron sulphur protein (1-100 aa) (alt name: mtRi)
  Species: Solanum tuberosum
  Insert size (bp): 969
  GenBank ID: X79332.1
  Promoter: 'long' CaMV35S
  Tag / fusion protein: GFP1-10 (C terminal on insert)
  Cloning method: Restriction Enzyme; 5′ cloning site BsaI (destroyed during cloning); 3′ cloning site BsaI (destroyed during cloning)
  Sequencing primers: 5′ ACGCTCGAGTATAAGAGCTC
Terms and licenses: Academic/Nonprofit Terms; Industry Terms: Not Available to Industry
How to cite: pTEI127 was a gift from Ralf-Bernd Klösgen (Addgene plasmid # 126067 ; http://n2t.net/addgene:126067 ; RRID:Addgene_126067)
