[The description below was written by a language model from this plasmid's Addgene catalogue record and pLannotate feature annotations shown in this document.]
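Description:
pTEI127 is a 7,487 bp binary plant expression plasmid built on the pICH47742 backbone, serving as a Module 1 vector of the PlaMiNGo self-assembling split-fluorescent protein toolkit. The backbone carries a high-copy ColE1/pUC-type origin for propagation in E. coli together with the broad-host-range incP oriV and its trfA replication initiator gene, a combination that normally allows maintenance in Agrobacterium as well. Selection in bacteria is by ampicillin through the β-lactamase gene and its own promoter. A short tetR fragment is also annotated, apparently a backbone remnant. Nopaline-type left and right T-DNA border repeats flank the expression cassette. No plant selectable marker appears in the feature table.

The payload is a single transcription unit assembled via BsaI sites that were destroyed during cloning. Expression is driven by the "long" CaMV 35S promoter. The annotated fragment of the upstream CaMV open reading frame (IBMP) probably reflects this extended viral promoter region rather than a functional gene. The TMV Ω leader follows as a translational enhancer. The coding region consists of the first 100 amino acids of the potato (Solanum tuberosum) mitochondrial Rieske iron-sulphur protein (mtRi), which supplies the mitochondrial targeting information, fused at its C-terminus to GFP1-10, the first ten β-strands of superfolder GFP. The octopine synthase terminator ends the unit.

GFP1-10 is non-fluorescent on its own and fluoresces only when complemented by the GFP11 strand. This construct therefore places the large "receptor" fragment in plant mitochondria, so that a co-expressed GFP11-tagged candidate protein gives signal only if it reaches the same compartment. This allows the targeting specificity of nuclear-encoded organelle proteins to be tested.
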