Features (pLannotate 1.2.2; 15 found; start..end, strand, type, name):
     76..100     -  misc_feature   LB T-DNA repeat: left border repeat from nopaline C58 T-DNA
    192..823     +  rep_origin     oriV: incP origin of replication
    910..1014    +  promoter       AmpR promoter: bla
   1015..1875    +  CDS            AmpR: β-lactamase; bla; confers resistance to ampicillin, carbenicillin, and related antibiotics
   2046..2634    +  rep_origin     ori: high-copy-number ColE1/pMB1/pBR322/pUC origin of replication
   2970..4115    +  CDS            trfA: TRFA_ECOLX - Experimental evidence at protein level: Swiss-Prot protein existence level 1. Also involved in plasmid copy number control, promoting intermolecular coupling of protein bound iterons at oriV, which inhibits replication initiation. From Escherichia coli.
   4142..4162    +  CDS            TetR (fragment): tetracycline resistance regulatory protein; tetR
   4274..4298    -  misc_feature   RB T-DNA repeat: right border repeat from nopaline C58 T-DNA
   4347..5054    -  terminator     OCS terminator: octopine synthase terminator
   5085..5726    -  CDS            GFP(1-10): fragment of superfolder GFP consisting of the first 10 β-strands associates with GFP11, the 11th β-strand, to reconstitute fluorescent GFP (Cabantous et al., 2005; Kamiyama et al., 2016)
   5730..6029    -  CDS            FES1 (fragment): UCRI_SOLTU - Experimental evidence at protein level: Swiss-Prot protein existence level 1. Component of the ubiquinol-cytochrome c oxidoreductase, a multisubunit transmembrane complex that is part of the mitochondrial electron transport chain which drives oxidative phosphorylation. The respiratory chain contains 3 multisubunit complexes succinate dehydrogenase (complex II, CII), ubiquinol-cytochrome c oxidoreductase (cytochrome b-c1 complex, complex III, CIII) and cytochrome c oxidase (complex IV, CIV), that cooperate to transfer electrons derived from NADH and succinate to molecular oxygen, c
   6038..6091    -  misc_feature   TMV Ω: translational enhancer from the tobacco mosaic virus 5'-leader sequence (Gallie et al., 1988)
   6120..6465    -  promoter       CaMV 35S promoter: strong constitutive promoter from cauliflower mosaic virus
   6122..6168    -  promoter       minimal CaMV 35S promoter: minimal 35S promoter from cauliflower mosaic virus
   6649..7455    -  CDS            IBMP_CAMVB (fragment): Experimental evidence at protein level: Swiss-Prot protein existence level 1. Enhances the ribosomal termination-reinitiation event leading to the translation of major open reading frames on the polycistronic viral RNAs. From Cauliflower mosaic virus (strain Bari 1) (CaMV).
>Addgene plasmid #126067 | pTEI127 | addgene full sequence | sequence record 246127 | Addgene NGS Result
GTGGGGCCCACTGCATCCACCCCAGTACATTAAAAACGTCCGCAATGTGTTATTAAGTTGTCTAAGCGTC
AATTTGTTTACACCACAATATATCCTGCCACCAGCCAGCCAACAGCTCCCCGACCGGCAGCTCGGCACAA
AATCACCACTCGATACAGGCAGCCCATCAGTCAGATCAGGATCTCCTTTGCGACGCTCACCGGGCTGGTT
GCCCTCGCCGCTGGGCTGGCGGCCGTCTATGGCCCTGCAAACGCGCCAGAAACGCCGTCGAAGCCGTGTG
CGAGACACCGCGGCCGCCGGCGTTGTGGATACCTCGCGGAAAACTTGGCCCTCACTGACAGATGAGGGGC
GGACGTTGACACTTGAGGGGCCGACTCACCCGGCGCGGCGTTGACAGATGAGGGGCAGGCTCGATTTCGG
CCGGCGACGTGGAGCTGGCCAGCCTCGCAAATCGGCGAAAACGCCTGATTTTACGCGAGTTTCCCACAGA
TGATGTGGACAAGCCTGGGGATAAGTGCCCTGCGGTATTGACACTTGAGGGGCGCGACTACTGACAGATG
AGGGGCGCGATCCTTGACACTTGAGGGGCAGAGTGCTGACAGATGAGGGGCGCACCTATTGACATTTGAG
GGGCTGTCCACAGGCAGAAAATCCAGCATTTGCAAGGGTTTCCGCCCGTTTTTCGGCCACCGCTAACCTG
TCTTTTAACCTGCTTTTAAACCAATATTTATAAACCTTGTTTTTAACCAGGGCTGCGCCCTGTGCGCGTG
ACCGCGCACGCCGAAGGGGGGTGCCCCCCCTTCTCGAACCCTCCCGGCCCGCTAACGCGGGCCTCCCATC
CCCCCAGGGGCTGCGCCCCTCGGCCGCGAACGGCCTCACCCCAAAAATGGCAGCGCTGGCCAATTCGTGC
GCGGAACCCCTATTTGTTTATTTTTCTAAATACATTCAAATATGTATCCGCTCATGAGACAATAACCTTG
ATAAATGCTTCAATAATATTGAAAAAGGAAGAGTATGAGTATTCAACATTTCCGTGTCGCCCTTATTCCC
TTTTTTGCGGCATTTTGCCTTCCTGTTTTTGCTCACCCAGAAACGCTGGTGAAAGTAAAAGATGCTGAAG
ATCAGTTGGGTGCACGAGTGGGTTACATCGAACTGGATCTCAACAGCGGTAAGATCCTTGAGAGTTTTCG
CCCCGAAGAACGTTTTCCAATGATGAGCACTTTTAAAGTTCTGCTATGTGGCGCGGTATTATCCCGTATT
GACGCCGGGCAAGAGCAACTCGGTCGCCGCATACACTATTCTCAGAATGACTTGGTTGAGTACTCACCAG
TCACAGAAAAGCATCTTACGGATGGCATGACAGTAAGAGAATTATGCAGTGCTGCCATAACCATGAGTGA
TAACACTGCGGCCAACTTACTTCTGACAACGATCGGAGGACCGAAGGAGCTAACCGCTTTTTTGCACAAC
ATGGGGGATCATGTAACTCGCCTTGATCGTTGGGAACCGGAGCTGAATGAAGCCATACCAAACGACGAGC
GTGACACCACGATGCCTGTAGCAATGGCAACAACGTTGCGCAAACTATTAACTGGCGAACTACTTACTCT
AGCTTCCCGGCAACAATTAATAGACTGGATGGAGGCGGATAAAGTTGCAGGACCACTTCTGCGCTCGGCC
CTTCCGGCTGGCTGGTTTATTGCTGATAAATCTGGAGCCGGTGAGCGTGGTTCTCGCGGTATCATTGCAG
CACTGGGGCCAGATGGTAAGCCCTCCCGTATCGTAGTTATCTACACGACGGGGAGTCAGGCAACTATGGA
TGAACGAAATAGACAGATCGCTGAGATAGGTGCCTCACTGATTAAGCATTGGTAACTGTCAGACCAAGTT
TACTCATATATACTTTAGATTGATTTAAAACTTCATTTTTAATTTAAAAGGATCTAGGTGAAGATCCTTT
TTGATAATCTCATGACCAAAATCCCTTAACGTGAGTTTTCGTTCCACTGAGCGTCAGACCCCGTAGAAAA
GATCAAAGGATCTTCTTGAGATCCTTTTTTTCTGCGCGTAATCTGCTGCTTGCAAACAAAAAAACCACCG
CTACCAGCGGTGGTTTGTTTGCCGGATCAAGAGCTACCAACTCTTTTTCCGAAGGTAACTGGCTTCAGCA
GAGCGCAGATACCAAATACTGTTCTTCTAGTGTAGCCGTAGTTAGGCCACCACTTCAAGAACTCTGTAGC
ACCGCCTACATACCTCGCTCTGCTAATCCTGTTACCAGTGGCTGCTGCCAGTGGCGATAAGTCGTGTCTT
ACCGGGTTGGACTCAAGACGATAGTTACCGGATAAGGCGCAGCGGTCGGGCTGAACGGGGGGTTCGTGCA
CACAGCCCAGCTTGGAGCGAACGACCTACACCGAACTGAGATACCTACAGCGTGAGCTATGAGAAAGCGC
CACGCTTCCCGAAGGGAGAAAGGCGGACAGGTATCCGGTAAGCGGCAGGGTCGGAACAGGAGAGCGCACG
AGGGAGCTTCCAGGGGGAAACGCCTGGTATCTTTATAGTCCTGTCGGGTTTCGCCACCTCTGACTTGAGC
GTCGATTTTTGTGATGCTCGTCAGGGGGGCGGAGCCTATGGAAAAACGCCAGCAACGCGGCCTTTTTACG
GTTCCTGGCAGATCCTAGATGTGGCGCAACGATGCCGGCGACAAGCAGGAGCGCACCGACTTCTTCCGCA
TCAAGTGTTTTGGCTCTCAGGCCGAGGCCCACGGCAAGTATTTGGGCAAGGGGTCGCTGGTATTCGTGCA
GGGCAAGATTCGGAATACCAAGTACGAGAAGGACGGCCAGACGGTCTACGGGACCGACTTCATTGCCGAT
AAGGTGGATTATCTGGACACCAAGGCACCAGGCGGGTCAAATCAGGAATAAGGGCACATTGCCCCGGCGT
GAGTCGGGGCAATCCCGCAAGGAGGGTGAATGAATCGGACGTTTGACCGGAAGGCATACAGGCAAGAACT
GATCGACGCGGGGTTTTCCGCCGAGGATGCCGAAACCATCGCAAGCCGCACCGTCATGCGTGCGCCCCGC
GAAACCTTCCAGTCCGTCGGCTCGATGGTCCAGCAAGCTACGGCCAAGATCGAGCGCGACAGCGTGCAAC
TGGCTCCCCCTGCCCTGCCCGCGCCATCGGCCGCCGTGGAGCGTTCGCGTCGTCTTGAACAGGAGGCGGC
AGGTTTGGCGAAGTCGATGACCATCGACACGCGAGGAACTATGACGACCAAGAAGCGAAAAACCGCCGGC
GAGGACCTGGCAAAACAGGTCAGCGAGGCCAAGCAGGCCGCGTTGCTGAAACACACGAAGCAGCAGATCA
AGGAAATGCAGCTTTCCTTGTTCGATATTGCGCCGTGGCCGGACACGATGCGAGCGATGCCAAACGACAC
GGCCCGCTCTGCCCTGTTCACCACGCGCAACAAGAAAATCCCGCGCGAGGCGCTGCAAAACAAGGTCATT
TTCCACGTCAACAAGGACGTGAAGATCACCTACACCGGCGTCGAGCTGCGGGCCGACGATGACGAACTGG
TGTGGCAGCAGGTGTTGGAGTACGCGAAGCGCACCCCTATCGGCGAGCCGATCACCTTCACGTTCTACGA
GCTTTGCCAGGACCTGGGCTGGTCGATCAATGGCCGGTATTACACGAAGGCCGAGGAATGCCTGTCGCGC
CTACAGGCGACGGCGATGGGCTTCACGTCCGACCGCGTTGGGCACCTGGAATCGGTGTCGCTGCTGCACC
GCTTCCGCGTCCTGGACCGTGGCAAGAAAACGTCCCGTTGCCAGGTCCTGATCGACGAGGAAATCGTCGT
GCTGTTTGCTGGCGACCACTACACGAAATTCATATGGGAGAAGTACCGCAAGCTGTCGCCGACGGCCCGA
CGGATGTTCGACTATTTCAGCTCGCACCGGGAGCCGTACCCGCTCAAGCTGGAAACCTTCCGCCTCATGT
GCGGATCGGATTCCACCCGCGTGAAGAAGTGGCGCGAGCAGGTCGGCGAAGCCTGCGAAGAGTTGCGAGG
CAGCGGCCTGGTGGAACACGCCTGGGTCAATGATGACCTGGTGCATTGCAAACGCTAGGGCCTTGTGGGG
TCAGTTCCGGCTGGGGGTTCAGCAGCCAGCGCCTGATCTGGGGAACCCTGTGGTTGGCATGCACATACAA
ATGGACGAACGGATAAACCTTTTCACGCCCTTTTAAATATCCGATTATTCTAATAAACGCTCTTTTCTCT
TAGGTTTACCCGCCAATATATCCTGTCAAACACTGATAGTTTAAACCACTTCGTGCAGAAGACAATAGTA
GCGGTCCTGCTGAGCCTCGACATGTTGTCGCAAAATTCGCCCTGGACCCGCCCAACGATTTGTCGTCACT
GTCAAGGTTTGACCTGCACTTCATTTGGGGCCCACATACACCAAAAAAATGCTGCATAATTCTCGGGGCA
GCAAGTCGGTTACCCGGCCGCCGTGCTGGACCGGGTTGAATGGTGCCCGTAACTTTCGGTAGAGCGGACG
GCCAATACTCAACTTCAAGGAATCTCACCCATGCGCGCCGGCGGGGAACCGGAGTTCCCTTCAGTGAGCG
TTATTAGTTCGCCGCTCGGTGTGTCGTAGATACTAGCCCCTGGGGCACTTTTGAAATTTGAATAAGATTT
ATGTAATCAGTCTTTTAGGTTTGACCGGTTCTGCCGCTTTTTTTAAAATTGGATTTGTAATAATAAAACG
CAATTGTTTGTTATTGTGGCGCTCTATCATAGATGTCGCTATAAACCTATTCAGCACAATATATTGTTTT
CATTTTAATATTGTACATATAAGTAGTAGGGTACAATCAGTAAATTGAACGGAGAATATTATTCATAAAA
ATACGATAGTAACGGGTGATATATTCATTAGAATGAACCGAAACCGGCGGTAAGGATCTGAGCTACACAT
GCTCAGGTTTTTTACAACGTGCACAACAGAATTGAAAGCAAATATCATGCGATCATAGGCTTCTCGCATA
TCTCATTAAAGCAGGACAAGCTAACTTCCGCCGCCACCTGTTCCTTTTTCATTTGGATCTTTGCTCAGGA
CTGTTTGTGTTGAGAGGTAGTGATTATCAGGAAGAAGTACCGGACCGTCTCCAATAGGGGTGTTTTGTTG
GTAATGGTCGGCAAGTTGAACACTGCCATCTTCTACATTATGGCGTACTGTGAAATTCGCTTTAATTCCG
TTCTTTTGCTTATCAGCAGTGATGTATACGTTATGACTATTAAAATTGTATTCGAGTTTGTGTCCAAGAA
TATTACCATCTTCTTTAAAATCTGTTCCTTTCAGTTCAATGCGGTTAACCAAAGTATCTCCTTCAAATTT
AACAACTGCTCTAGTTTTATATTTTCCATCATCTTTGAACGAAATTGTTCTTTCTTGCACGTAACCTTCA
GGCATAGCCGACTTAAAAAAGTCATGTCTTTTCATATGGTCTGGGTATCTCGAAAAGCACTGAACTCCGT
ACGTAAGCGTTGTTACGAGAGTCGGCCATGGTACAGGAAGTTTACCAGTAGTACAGATGAATTTAAGAGT
CAATTTTCCAATGGTGGCGTCACCTTCTCCTTCGCCTCTCACTGAGAACTTATGTCCGTTGACATCACCA
TCGAGTTCAACCAAAATTGGCACAACACCGGTAAACAGTTCTTCTCCTTTGGACATTGCGCTAGGATCTC
CAGGTGGATAACGCTCATGGTTGGAGTCATCATATACAATTTTTGAACTGGGATTCTTAATAGCAGCCAC
TGTGGCTGGAAGATCTGAGACTAAACCCAACTGATGTGCGGGAGAAACCGAATTAGATGAGAAACCTCTG
ATTTGATCGAGAAACGAAGAGGTGAGTGACGGAGAAGGAGATCTTGCCGGAGACGAATCATCGGTAACGG
TGAAAGAGCTTCTTGTAAAGAAGGTAGATGAAGATCTAGCGGCTGAAGAAGAAAGCCTTCTACCTGCTAC
TCGAAGCATGGTATCGATAATTGTAAATGTAATTGTAATGTTGTTTGTTGTTTGTTGTTGTTGGTAATTG
TTGTAAAAATGAGCTCTTATACTCGAGCGTGTCCTCTCCAAATGAAATGAACTTCCTTATATAGAGGAAG
GGTCTTGCGAAGGATAGTGGGATTGTGCGTCATCCCTTACGTCAGTGGAGATGTCACATCAATCCACTTG
CTTTGTAGACGTGGTTGGAACCTCTTCTTTTTCCACGATGCTCCTCGTGGGTGGGGGTCCATCTTTGGGA
CCACTGTCGGCAGAGAGATCTTGAATGATAGCCTTTCCTTTATCGCAATGATGGCATTTGTAGGAGCCAC
CTTCCTTTTCTACTGTCCTTTCGATGAAGTGACAGATAGCTGGGCAATGGAATCCGAGGAGGTTTCCCGA
AATTATCCTTTGTTGAAAAGTCTCAATAGCCCTTTGATCTTCTGAGACTGTATCTTTGACATTTTTGGAG
TAGACCAGAGTGTCGTGCTCCACCATGTTGACGAAGATTTTCTTCTTGTCATTGAGTCGTAAAAGACTCT
GTATGAACTGTTCGCCAGTCTTGACGGCGAGTTCTGTTAGATCCTCGATTTGAATCTTAGACTCCATGCA
TGGCCTTAGATTCAGTAGGAACTACCTTTTTAGAGACTCCAATCTCTATTACTTGCCTTGGTTTATGAAG
CAAGCCTTGAATCGTCCATACTGGAATAGTACTTCTGATCTTGAGAAATATGTCTTTCTCTGTGTTCTTG
ATGCAATTAGTCCTGAATCTTTTGACTGCATCTTTAACCTTCTTGGGAAGGTATTTGATCTCCTGGAGAT
TGTTACTCGGGTAGATCGTCTTGATGAGACTTGCTGCGTAGGCCTCTCTAACCATCTGTGGGTCAGCATT
CTTTCTGAAATTGAAGAGGCTAACCTTCTCATTATCAGTGGTGAACATAGTGTCGTCACCTTCACCTTCG
AACTTCCTTCCTAGATCGTAAAGATAGAGGAAATCGTCCATTGTAATCTCCGGGGCAAAGGAGATCTCTT
TTGGGGCTGGATCACTGCTGGGCCTTTTGGTTCCTAGCGTGAGCCAGTGGGCTTTTTGCTTTGGTGGGCT
TGTTAGGGCCTTAGCAAAGCTCTTGGGCTTGAGTTGAGCTTCTCCTTTGGGGATGAAGTTCAACCTGTCT
GTTTGCTGACTTGTTGTGTACGCGTCAGCTGCTGCTCTTGCCTCTGTAATAGTGGCAAATTTCTTGTGTG
CAACTCCGGGAACGCCGTTTGTTGCCGCCTTTGTACAACCCCAGTCATCGTATATACCGGCATGTGGACC
GTTATACACAACGTAGTAGTTGATATGAGGGTGTTGAATACCCGATTCTGCTCTGAGAGGAGCAACTGTG
CTGTTAAGCTCAGATTTTTGTGGGATTGGAATTCCTCCAAGCTTGAATTCTTGCTTGTCTTCACAGA
